>Addgene plasmid #164570 | pαH-S-RRAR/D614G | depositor full sequence | sequence record 320052 | pαH-S-RRAR/D614G sequence 8370 bps
GTCGACATTGATTATTGACTAGTTATTAATAGTAATCAATTACGGGGTCATTAGTTCATAGCCCATATAT
GGAGTTCCGCGTTACATAACTTACGGTAAATGGCCCGCCTGGCTGACCGCCCAACGACCCCCGCCCATTG
ACGTCAATAATGACGTATGTTCCCATAGTAACGCCAATAGGGACTTTCCATTGACGTCAATGGGTGGACT
ATTTACGGTAAACTGCCCACTTGGCAGTACATCAAGTGTATCATATGCCAAGTACGCCCCCTATTGACGT
CAATGACGGTAAATGGCCCGCCTGGCATTATGCCCAGTACATGACCTTATGGGACTTTCCTACTTGGCAG
TACATCTACGTATTAGTCATCGCTATTACCATGGGTCGAGGTGAGCCCCACGTTCTGCTTCACTCTCCCC
ATCTCCCCCCCCTCCCCACCCCCAATTTTGTATTTATTTATTTTTTAATTATTTTGTGCAGCGATGGGGG
CGGGGGGGGGGGGGGCGCGCGCCAGGCGGGGCGGGGCGGGGCGAGGGGCGGGGCGGGGCGAGGCGGAGAG
GTGCGGCGGCAGCCAATCAGAGCGGCGCGCTCCGAAAGTTTCCTTTTATGGCGAGGCGGCGGCGGCGGCG
GCCCTATAAAAAGCGAAGCGCGCGGCGGGCGGGAGTCGCTGCGTTGCCTTCGCCCCGTGCCCCGCTCCGC
GCCGCCTCGCGCCGCCCGCCCCGGCTCTGACTGACCGCGTTACTCCCACAGGTGAGCGGGCGGGACGGCC
CTTCTCCTCCGGGCTGTAATTAGCGCTTGGTTTAATGACGGCTCGTTTCTTTTCTGTGGCTGCGTGAAAG
CCTTAAAGGGCTCCGGGAGGGCCCTTTGTGCGGGGGGGAGCGGCTCGGGGGGTGCGTGCGTGTGTGTGTG
CGTGGGGAGCGCCGCGTGCGGCCCGCGCTGCCCGGCGGCTGTGAGCGCTGCGGGCGCGGCGCGGGGCTTT
GTGCGCTCCGCGTGTGCGCGAGGGGAGCGCGGCCGGGGGCGGTGCCCCGCGGTGCGGGGGGGCTGCGAGG
GGAACAAAGGCTGCGTGCGGGGTGTGTGCGTGGGGGGGTGAGCAGGGGGTGTGGGCGCGGCGGTCGGGCT
GTAACCCCCCCCTGCACCCCCCTCCCCGAGTTGCTGAGCACGGCCCGGCTTCGGGTGCGGGGCTCCGTGC
GGGGCGTGGCGCGGGGCTCGCCGTGCCGGGCGGGGGGTGGCGGCAGGTGGGGGTGCCGGGCGGGGCGGGG
CCGCCTCGGGCCGGGGAGGGCTCGGGGGAGGGGCGCGGCGGCCCCCGGAGCGCCGGCGGCTGTCGAGGCG
CGGCGAGCCGCAGCCATTGCCTTTTATGGTAATCGTGCGAGAGGGCGCAGGGACTTCCTTTGTCCCAAAT
CTGTGCGGAGCCGAAATCTGGGAGGCGCCGCCGCACCCCCTCTAGCGGGCGCGGGGCGAAGCGGTGCGGC
GCCGGCAGGAAGGAAATGGGCGGGGAGGGCCTTCGTGCGTCGCCGCGCCGCCGTCCCCTTCTCCCTCTCC
AGCCTCGGGGCTGTCCGCGGGGGGACGGCTGCCTTCGGGGGGGACGGGGCAGGGCGGGGTTCGGCTTCTG
GCGTGTGACCGGCGGCTCTAGCGCCTCTGCTAACCATGTTCATGCCTTCTTCTTTTTCCTACAGCTCCTG
GGCAACGTGCTGGTTGTTGTGCTGTCTCATCATTTTGGCAAAGAATTGCGGCCGTCTCAGGCCGAGTTCG
GTACCGCCACCATGTTCGTGTTCCTGGTGCTCCTGCCTCTGGTGAGCAGCCAGTGCGTGAACCTGACCAC
CCGAACCCAGCTCCCACCAGCCTACACCAACAGCTTTACACGGGGCGTGTACTACCCTGACAAGGTGTTC
AGATCTAGCGTCCTGCACAGCACTCAGGACCTCTTCCTGCCGTTCTTCAGCAACGTGACATGGTTCCACG
CCATCCACGTGAGCGGCACAAACGGAACCAAGCGGTTTGATAACCCCGTCCTGCCATTCAATGATGGAGT
TTACTTCGCCAGTACCGAGAAGAGTAACATCATCCGGGGCTGGATCTTCGGCACCACCCTGGATAGCAAA
ACACAGAGCCTCCTGATCGTGAACAATGCCACGAACGTCGTGATCAAGGTGTGCGAGTTCCAGTTTTGCA
ATGATCCTTTCCTGGGTGTGTACTACCACAAGAACAACAAGAGCTGGATGGAAAGCGAGTTCAGAGTCTA
CAGCAGCGCCAACAACTGCACATTCGAGTACGTCTCTCAGCCTTTTCTGATGGACCTTGAGGGGAAACAA
GGCAACTTCAAGAACCTGAGAGAATTCGTGTTCAAGAACATCGACGGCTACTTCAAAATCTACTCCAAGC
ACACACCCATCAACCTGGTCCGGGACCTCCCTCAGGGCTTCAGCGCCCTGGAACCCCTGGTCGACCTGCC
CATAGGCATCAACATAACGCGGTTCCAAACCCTGCTGGCCCTGCATAGATCCTACCTGACTCCTGGCGAC
AGCAGCAGCGGATGGACCGCCGGAGCTGCAGCCTACTATGTGGGCTACCTGCAACCTAGAACCTTCCTGC
TGAAGTACAACGAGAACGGCACAATCACAGACGCCGTCGACTGCGCCCTGGACCCTCTCTCTGAGACAAA
GTGCACCCTGAAGTCCTTCACCGTGGAAAAGGGCATCTACCAGACCAGCAACTTCCGGGTGCAGCCTACA
GAGAGCATCGTGCGATTTCCAAACATTACCAACCTCTGCCCCTTCGGCGAGGTGTTTAACGCCACAAGAT
TTGCCTCCGTTTACGCCTGGAATAGAAAGAGAATCAGCAATTGTGTGGCCGACTACTCCGTGCTGTATAA
CAGCGCCTCTTTCAGCACCTTCAAGTGCTACGGCGTTTCCCCAACAAAGCTGAATGACCTGTGCTTCACC
AACGTGTACGCCGACTCCTTCGTAATTAGAGGCGATGAGGTGCGGCAGATCGCACCAGGCCAGACCGGTA
AGATCGCTGACTACAACTATAAGCTGCCTGATGATTTTACAGGCTGCGTGATCGCCTGGAACTCTAACAA
CCTGGATAGCAAGGTGGGCGGCAACTACAACTACCTGTACCGGCTGTTTCGCAAGTCTAACCTGAAACCT
TTCGAGAGAGACATCTCCACAGAGATCTACCAGGCCGGTTCTACACCTTGTAACGGGGTGGAAGGCTTCA
ACTGTTACTTCCCTCTGCAAAGCTACGGCTTCCAGCCTACCAATGGAGTCGGCTACCAGCCATACCGGGT
GGTCGTGCTGTCCTTCGAGTTACTCCACGCCCCCGCCACCGTCTGCGGTCCTAAGAAGTCCACCAATCTG
GTTAAGAACAAATGCGTGAACTTCAACTTCAACGGCCTGACCGGGACCGGCGTGCTGACCGAAAGCAACA
AAAAGTTCCTCCCCTTCCAGCAGTTCGGCCGTGATATCGCTGACACCACAGATGCCGTCAGAGATCCACA
GACCCTGGAAATCCTGGATATTACACCCTGCTCCTTCGGAGGAGTTTCTGTGATCACCCCCGGGACCAAT
ACCAGCAACCAGGTGGCTGTGCTGTACCAAGGTGTTAACTGCACCGAGGTTCCTGTGGCCATCCACGCCG
ATCAGCTGACACCTACTTGGAGAGTGTACTCCACTGGCTCCAATGTGTTCCAGACCAGGGCCGGATGTCT
GATCGGCGCCGAGCACGTGAATAACAGTTACGAGTGCGACATCCCTATCGGCGCCGGCATCTGTGCCAGC
TACCAGACCCAGACAAACAGCCCTAGGAGAGCTCGCTCTGTAGCTAGCCAGAGCATCATCGCCTACACCA
TGAGCCTGGGCGCAGAGAACAGCGTGGCCTATTCCAACAACTCTATCGCCATTCCCACCAACTTTACAAT
TAGCGTCACAACAGAGATCCTGCCCGTGAGCATGACCAAGACCAGCGTGGACTGTACAATGTACATCTGT
GGCGACAGCACTGAATGCAGCAACCTGCTGCTGCAATACGGCTCCTTTTGCACCCAACTGAACCGGGCGC
TGACCGGAATCGCCGTGGAACAGGACAAAAATACCCAGGAGGTGTTCGCCCAAGTGAAGCAGATCTACAA
GACCCCACCTATCAAGGACTTCGGCGGCTTTAACTTTAGCCAGATTCTCCCTGATCCTTCTAAGCCTAGC
AAGCGGAGCTTTATCGAGGATCTGCTGTTCAACAAGGTCACCCTGGCCGATGCCGGCTTTATCAAACAGT
ATGGCGATTGCCTGGGCGACATAGCCGCCAGAGATCTGATCTGCGCCCAGAAATTCAACGGCCTGACAGT
TCTCCCACCTCTGCTGACCGACGAGATGATCGCTCAGTACACCTCTGCCCTGCTGGCTGGCACCATCACA
TCTGGGTGGACATTTGGCGCCGGCGCCGCCCTGCAGATCCCCTTTGCCATGCAGATGGCCTATAGATTCA
ACGGAATCGGCGTGACCCAGAACGTGCTGTATGAAAACCAGAAGCTGATCGCTAACCAGTTCAATTCTGC
CATCGGCAAGATCCAGGACTCCCTCTCCTCTACCGCCAGCGCCCTGGGCAAACTGCAGGACGTGGTGAAT
CAGAACGCCCAAGCCCTGAACACCCTGGTGAAGCAGCTCAGCAGCAATTTTGGCGCCATCAGCTCTGTGC
TGAACGATATCCTGTCTAGACTGGACAAGGTGGAAGCCGAAGTCCAGATCGATAGACTGATCACAGGCAG
ACTGCAGTCCCTGCAAACCTACGTGACCCAACAGCTGATCAGGGCCGCTGAAATAAGAGCCAGCGCCAAT
CTCGCCGCTACCAAGATGTCCGAGTGTGTGCTGGGACAGTCTAAACGCGTTGACTTCTGCGGCAAAGGCT
ATCACCTGATGAGCTTCCCCCAGAGCGCGCCGCACGGCGTGGTGTTCCTGCATGTGACATACGTGCCTGC
CCAAGAGAAGAATTTCACAACCGCCCCTGCCATCTGCCACGACGGCAAGGCCCACTTCCCAAGAGAGGGC
GTTTTCGTTTCCAATGGCACACACTGGTTCGTGACACAAAGAAACTTCTACGAACCCCAGATTATCACCA
CCGACAACACCTTCGTGAGTGGCAATTGTGACGTGGTCATCGGAATCGTGAACAACACAGTGTACGACCC
TCTGCAACCTGAGCTGGACTCTTTTAAGGAAGAGCTGGACAAGTACTTTAAAAACCACACCAGCCCCGAT
GTGGACCTGGGCGACATCAGTGGCATTAACGCCAGCGTGGTGAACATCCAAAAGGAAATCGACAGACTGA
ACGAGGTGGCCAAGAACCTGAACGAGTCCCTGATCGACCTGCAGGAGCTCGGCAAATACGAGCAGGGATC
CGGATACATCCCCGAGGCCCCCAGAGATGGCCAGGCCTACGTGCGGAAGGACGGCGAGTGGGTACTGCTG
AGCACATTCCTGGGCAGATCCCTGGAGGTGCTGTTCCAGGGCCCAGGCCATCACCACCATCACCACCATC
ATAGCGCCTGGTCCCACCCCCAGTTCGAGAAGGGCGGCGGTAGTGGAGGGGGCGGATCTGGCGGCTCAGC
TTGGAGCCACCCCCAGTTCGAAAAGTGATAATGACTCGAGCGATAATTCACTCCTCAGGTGCAGGCTGCC
TATCAGAAGGTGGTGGCTGGTGTGGCCAATGCCCTGGCTCACAAATACCACTGAGATCTTTTTCCCTCTG
CCAAAAATTATGGGGACATCATGAAGCCCCTTGAGCATCTGACTTCTGGCTAATAAAGGAAATTTATTTT
CATTGCAATAGTGTGTTGGAATTTTTTGTGTCTCTCACTCGGAAGGACATATGGGAGGGCAAATCATTTA
AAACATCAGAATGAGTATTTGGTTTAGAGTTTGGCAACATATGCCATATGCTGGCTGCCATGAACAAAGG
TGGCTATAAAGAGGTCATCAGTATATGAAACAGCCCCCTGCTGTCCATTCCTTATTCCATAGAAAAGCCT
TGACTTGAGGTTAGATTTTTTTTATATTTTGTTTTGTGTTATTTTTTTCTTTAACATCCCTAAAATTTTC
CTTACATGTTTTACTAGCCAGATTTTTCCTCCTCTCCTGACTACTCCCAGTCATAGCTGTCCCTCTTCTC
TTATGAAGATCCCTCGACCTGCAGCCCAAGCTTGGCGTAATCATGGTCATAGCTGTTTCCTGTGTGAAAT
TGTTATCCGCTCACAATTCCACACAACATACGAGCCGGAAGCATAAAGTGTAAAGCCTGGGGTGCCTAAT
GAGTGAGCTAACTCACATTAATTGCGTTGCGCTCACTGCCCGCTTTCCAGTCGGGAAACCTGTCGTGCCA
GCGGATCGATCCGCTGCATTAATGAATCGGCCAACGCGCGGGGAGAGGCGGTTTGCGTATTGGGCGCTCT
TCCGCTTCCTCGCTCACTGACTCGCTGCGCTCGGTCGTTCGGCTGCGGCGAGCGGTATCAGCTCACTCAA
AGGCGGTAATACGGTTATCCACAGAATCAGGGGATAACGCAGGAAAGAACATGTGAGCAAAAGGCCAGCA
AAAGGCCAGGAACCGTAAAAAGGCCGCGTTGCTGGCGTTTTTCCATAGGCTCCGCCCCCCTGACGAGCAT
CACAAAAATCGACGCTCAAGTCAGAGGTGGCGAAACCCGACAGGACTATAAAGATACCAGGCGTTTCCCC
CTGGAAGCTCCCTCGTGCGCTCTCCTGTTCCGACCCTGCCGCTTACCGGATACCTGTCCGCCTTTCTCCC
TTCGGGAAGCGTGGCGCTTTCTCAATGCTCACGCTGTAGGTATCTCAGTTCGGTGTAGGTCGTTCGCTCC
AAGCTGGGCTGTGTGCACGAACCCCCCGTTCAGCCCGACCGCTGCGCCTTATCCGGTAACTATCGTCTTG
AGTCCAACCCGGTAAGACACGACTTATCGCCACTGGCAGCAGCCACTGGTAACAGGATTAGCAGAGCGAG
GTATGTAGGCGGTGCTACAGAGTTCTTGAAGTGGTGGCCTAACTACGGCTACACTAGAAGGACAGTATTT
GGTATCTGCGCTCTGCTGAAGCCAGTTACCTTCGGAAAAAGAGTTGGTAGCTCTTGATCCGGCAAACAAA
CCACCGCTGGTAGCGGTGGTTTTTTTGTTTGCAAGCAGCAGATTACGCGCAGAAAAAAAGGATCTCAAGA
AGATCCTTTGATCTTTTCTACGGGGTCTGACGCTCAGTGGAACGAAAACTCACGTTAAGGGATTTTGGTC
ATGAGATTATCAAAAAGGATCTTCACCTAGATCCTTTTAAATTAAAAATGAAGTTTTAAATCAATCTAAA
GTATATATGAGTAAACTTGGTCTGACAGTTACCAATGCTTAATCAGTGAGGCACCTATCTCAGCGATCTG
TCTATTTCGTTCATCCATAGTTGCCTGACTCCCCGTCGTGTAGATAACTACGATACGGGAGGGCTTACCA
TCTGGCCCCAGTGCTGCAATGATACCGCGAGACCCACGCTCACCGGCTCCAGATTTATCAGCAATAAACC
AGCCAGCCGGAAGGGCCGAGCGCAGAAGTGGTCCTGCAACTTTATCCGCCTCCATCCAGTCTATTAATTG
TTGCCGGGAAGCTAGAGTAAGTAGTTCGCCAGTTAATAGTTTGCGCAACGTTGTTGCCATTGCTACAGGC
ATCGTGGTGTCACGCTCGTCGTTTGGTATGGCTTCATTCAGCTCCGGTTCCCAACGATCAAGGCGAGTTA
CATGATCCCCCATGTTGTGCAAAAAAGCGGTTAGCTCCTTCGGTCCTCCGATCGTTGTCAGAAGTAAGTT
GGCCGCAGTGTTATCACTCATGGTTATGGCAGCACTGCATAATTCTCTTACTGTCATGCCATCCGTAAGA
TGCTTTTCTGTGACTGGTGAGTACTCAACCAAGTCATTCTGAGAATAGTGTATGCGGCGACCGAGTTGCT
CTTGCCCGGCGTCAATACGGGATAATACCGCGCCACATAGCAGAACTTTAAAAGTGCTCATCATTGGAAA
ACGTTCTTCGGGGCGAAAACTCTCAAGGATCTTACCGCTGTTGAGATCCAGTTCGATGTAACCCACTCGT
GCACCCAACTGATCTTCAGCATCTTTTACTTTCACCAGCGTTTCTGGGTGAGCAAAAACAGGAAGGCAAA
ATGCCGCAAAAAAGGGAATAAGGGCGACACGGAAATGTTGAATACTCATACTCTTCCTTTTTCAATATTA
TTGAAGCATTTATCAGGGTTATTGTCTCATGAGCGGATACATATTTGAATGTATTTAGAAAAATAAACAA
ATAGGGGTTCCGCGCACATTTCCCCGAAAAGTGCCACCTG
Features (pLannotate 1.2.2; 15 found; start..end, strand, type, name):
      4..383     +  enhancer       CMV enhancer: human cytomegalovirus immediate early enhancer
    386..661     +  promoter       chicken β-actin promoter: No description available
    662..1674    +  intron         chimeric intron: chimera between introns from chicken β-actin and rabbit β-globin
   1672..1749    +  CDS            HBBC_AMMLE (fragment): Experimental evidence at protein level: Swiss-Prot protein existence level 1. Involved in oxygen transport from the lung to the various peripheral tissues. From Ammotragus lervia (Barbary sheep) (Antilope lervia).
   1762..5385    +  CDS            S (fragment): SPIKE_SARS2 - Experimental evidence at protein level: Swiss-Prot protein existence level 1. [Spike glycoprotein]: May down-regulate host tetherin (BST2) by lysosomal degradation, thereby counteracting its antiviral activity. From Severe acute respiratory syndrome coronavirus 2 (2019-nCoV) (SARS-CoV-2).
   5602..5625    +  CDS            Strep-Tag II: peptide that binds Strep-Tactin®, an engineered form of streptavidin
   5647..5721    +  CDS            HBB (fragment): HBB_PONPY - Experimental evidence at transcript level: Swiss-Prot protein existence level 2. Involved in oxygen transport from the lung to the various peripheral tissues. From Pongo pygmaeus (Bornean orangutan).
   5792..5847    +  polyA_signal   β-globin poly(A) signal: rabbit β-globin polyadenylation signal (Gil and Proudfoot, 1987)
   6230..6246    -  protein_bind   lac operator: The lac repressor binds to the lac operator to inhibit transcription in E. coli. This inhibition can be relieved by adding lactose or isopropyl-β-D-thiogalactopyranoside (IPTG). lac repressor encoded by lacI
   6254..6284    -  promoter       lac promoter: promoter for the E. coli lac operon
   6299..6320    -  protein_bind   CAP binding site: CAP binding activates transcription in the presence of cAMP. E. coli catabolite activator protein
   6336..6437    -  CDS            lacI (fragment): LACI_ECOLI - Experimental evidence at protein level: Swiss-Prot protein existence level 1. Repressor of the lactose operon. Binds allolactose as an inducer. From Escherichia coli (strain K12).
   6620..7208    -  rep_origin     ori: high-copy-number ColE1/pMB1/pBR322/pUC origin of replication
   7379..8239    -  CDS            AmpR: β-lactamase; bla; confers resistance to ampicillin, carbenicillin, and related antibiotics
   8240..8344    -  promoter       AmpR promoter: bla
