>Addgene plasmid #164570 | pαH-S-RRAR/D614G | addgene full sequence | sequence record 324838 | Addgene NGS Result
GTCGACATTGATTATTGACTAGTTATTAATAGTAATCAATTACGGGGTCATTAGTTCATAGCCCATATAT
GGAGTTCCGCGTTACATAACTTACGGTAAATGGCCCGCCTGGCTGACCGCCCAACGACCCCCGCCCATTG
ACGTCAATAATGACGTATGTTCCCATAGTAACGCCAATAGGGACTTTCCATTGACGTCAATGGGTGGAGT
ATTTACGGTAAACTGCCCACTTGGCAGTACATCAAGTGTATCATATGCCAAGTACGCCCCCTATTGACGT
CAATGACGGTAAATGGCCCGCCTGGCATTATGCCCAGTACATGACCTTATGGGACTTTCCTACTTGGCAG
TACATCTACGTATTAGTCATCGCTATTACCATGGTCGAGGTGAGCCCCACGTTCTGCTTCACTCTCCCCA
TCTCCCCCCCCTCCCCACCCCCAATTTTGTATTTATTTATTTTTTAATTATTTTGTGCAGCGATGGGGGC
GGGGGGGGGGGGGGGGSGCGCSRGGSGGGGSGGGGSGGGGSGRGGGGSGGGGSGGGGSGRGGSGGRGRGG
KGSGGSGGCAGCCAATCAGAGCGGCGCGCTCCGAAAGTTTCCTTTTATGGCGAGGCGGCGGCGGCGGCGG
CCCTATAAAAAGCGAAGCGCGCGGCGGGCGGGAGTCGCTGCGCGCTGCCTTCGCCCCGTGCCCCGCTCCG
CCGCCGCCTCGCGCCGCCCGCCCCGGCTCTGACTGACCGCGTTACTCCCACAGGTGAGCGGGCGGGACGG
CCCTTCTCCTCCGGGCTGTAATTAGCGCTTGGTTTAATGACGGCTTGTTTCTTTTCTGTGGCTGCGTGAA
AGCCTTGAGGGGCTCCGGGAGGGCCCTTTGTGCGGGGGGAGCGGCTCGGGGGGTGCGTGCGTGTGTGTGT
GCGTGGGGAGCGCCGCGTGCGGCTCCGCGCTGCCCGGCGGCTGTGAGCGCTGCGGGCGCGGCGCGGGGCT
TTGTGCGCTCCGCAGTGTGCGCGAGGGGAGCGCGGCCGGGGGCGGTGCCCCGCGGTGCGGGGGGGGCTGC
GAGGGGAACAAAGGCTGCGTGCGGGGTGTGTGCGTGGGGGGGTGAGCAGGGGGTGTGGGCGCGTCGGTCG
GGCTGCAACCCCCCCTGCACCCCCCTCCCCGAGTTGCTGAGCACGGCCCGGCTTCGGGTGCGGGGCTCCG
TACGGGGCGTGGCGCGGGGCTCGCCGTGCCGGGCGGGGGGKGGCGGCAGGKGGGGGKGCCGGGCGGGGCG
GGGCCGCCKCGGGCCGGGGRGGGCKCGGGGGRGGGGCGCGGCGGCCCCCGGRGCGCCGGCGGCTGTCGAG
GCGCGGCGAGCCGCAGCCATTGCCTTTTATGGTAATCGTGCGAGAGGGCGCAGGGACTTCCTTTGTCCCA
AATCTGTGCGGAGCCGAAATCTGGGAGGCGCCGCCGCACCCCCTCTAGCGGGCGCGGGGCGAAGCGGTGC
GGCGCCGGCAGGAAGGAAATGGGCGGGGAGGGCCTTCGTGCGTCGCCGCGCCGCCGTCCCCTTCTCCCTC
TCCAGCCTCGGGGCTGTCCGCGGGGGGACGGCTGCCTTCGGGGGGGACGGGGCAGGGCGGGGTTCGGCTT
CTGGCGTGTGACCGGCGGCTCTAGCGCCTCTGCTAACCATGTTCATGCCTTCTTCTTTTTCCTACAGCTC
CTGGGCAACGTGCTGGTTGTTGTGCTGTCTCATCATTTTGGCAAAGAATTGCGGCCGTCTCAGGCCGAGT
TCGGTACCGCCACCATGTTCGTGTTCCTGGTGCTCCTGCCTCTGGTGAGCAGCCAGTGCGTGAACCTGAC
CACCCGAACCCAGCTCCCACCAGCCTACACCAACAGCTTTACACGGGGCGTGTACTACCCTGACAAGGTG
TTCAGATCTAGCGTCCTGCACAGCACTCAGGACCTCTTCCTGCCGTTCTTCAGCAACGTGACATGGTTCC
ACGCCATCCACGTGAGCGGCACAAACGGAACCAAGCGGTTTGATAACCCCGTCCTGCCATTCAATGATGG
AGTTTACTTCGCCAGTACCGAGAAGAGTAACATCATCCGGGGCTGGATCTTCGGCACCACCCTGGATAGC
AAAACACAGAGCCTCCTGATCGTGAACAATGCCACGAACGTCGTGATCAAGGTGTGCGAGTTCCAGTTTT
GCAATGATCCTTTCCTGGGTGTGTACTACCACAAGAACAACAAGAGCTGGATGGAAAGCGAGTTCAGAGT
CTACAGCAGCGCCAACAACTGCACATTCGAGTACGTCTCTCAGCCTTTTCTGATGGACCTTGAGGGGAAA
CAAGGCAACTTCAAGAACCTGAGAGAATTCGTGTTCAAGAACATCGACGGCTACTTCAAAATCTACTCCA
AGCACACACCCATCAACCTGGTCCGGGACCTCCCTCAGGGCTTCAGCGCCCTGGAACCCCTGGTCGACCT
GCCCATAGGCATCAACATAACGCGGTTCCAAACCCTGCTGGCCCTGCATAGATCCTACCTGACTCCTGGC
GACAGCAGCAGCGGATGGACCGCCGGAGCTGCAGCCTACTATGTGGGCTACCTGCAACCTAGAACCTTCC
TGCTGAAGTACAACGAGAACGGCACAATCACAGACGCCGTCGACTGCGCCCTGGACCCTCTCTCTGAGAC
AAAGTGCACCCTGAAGTCCTTCACCGTGGAAAAGGGCATCTACCAGACCAGCAACTTCCGGGTGCAGCCT
ACAGAGAGCATCGTGCGATTTCCAAACATTACCAACCTCTGCCCCTTCGGCGAGGTGTTTAACGCCACAA
GATTTGCCTCCGTTTACGCCTGGAATAGAAAGAGAATCAGCAATTGTGTGGCCGACTACTCCGTGCTGTA
TAACAGCGCCTCTTTCAGCACCTTCAAGTGCTACGGCGTTTCCCCAACAAAGCTGAATGACCTGTGCTTC
ACCAACGTGTACGCCGACTCCTTCGTAATTAGAGGCGATGAGGTGCGGCAGATCGCACCAGGCCAGACCG
GTAAGATCGCTGACTACAACTATAAGCTGCCTGATGATTTTACAGGCTGCGTGATCGCCTGGAACTCTAA
CAACCTGGATAGCAAGGTGGGCGGCAACTACAACTACCTGTACCGGCTGTTTCGCAAGTCTAACCTGAAA
CCTTTCGAGAGAGACATCTCCACAGAGATCTACCAGGCCGGTTCTACACCTTGTAACGGGGTGGAAGGCT
TCAACTGTTACTTCCCTCTGCAAAGCTACGGCTTCCAGCCTACCAATGGAGTCGGCTACCAGCCATACCG
GGTGGTCGTGCTGTCCTTCGAGTTACTCCACGCCCCCGCCACCGTCTGCGGTCCTAAGAAGTCCACCAAT
CTGGTTAAGAACAAATGCGTGAACTTCAACTTCAACGGCCTGACCGGGACCGGCGTGCTGACCGAAAGCA
ACAAAAAGTTCCTCCCCTTCCAGCAGTTCGGCCGTGATATCGCTGACACCACAGATGCCGTCAGAGATCC
ACAGACCCTGGAAATCCTGGATATTACACCCTGCTCCTTCGGAGGAGTTTCTGTGATCACCCCCGGGACC
AATACCAGCAACCAGGTGGCTGTGCTGTACCAAGGTGTTAACTGCACCGAGGTTCCTGTGGCCATCCACG
CCGATCAGCTGACACCTACTTGGAGAGTGTACTCCACTGGCTCCAATGTGTTCCAGACCAGGGCCGGATG
TCTGATCGGCGCCGAGCACGTGAATAACAGTTACGAGTGCGACATCCCTATCGGCGCCGGCATCTGTGCC
AGCTACCAGACCCAGACAAACAGCCCTAGGAGAGCTCGCTCTGTAGCTAGCCAGAGCATCATCGCCTACA
CCATGAGCCTGGGCGCAGAGAACAGCGTGGCCTATTCCAACAACTCTATCGCCATTCCCACCAACTTTAC
AATTAGCGTCACAACAGAGATCCTGCCCGTGAGCATGACCAAGACCAGCGTGGACTGTACAATGTACATC
TGTGGCGACAGCACTGAATGCAGCAACCTGCTGCTGCAATACGGCTCCTTTTGCACCCAACTGAACCGGG
CGCTGACCGGAATCGCCGTGGAACAGGACAAAAATACCCAGGAGGTGTTCGCCCAAGTGAAGCAGATCTA
CAAGACCCCACCTATCAAGGACTTCGGCGGCTTTAACTTTAGCCAGATTCTCCCTGATCCTTCTAAGCCT
AGCAAGCGGAGCTTTATCGAGGATCTGCTGTTCAACAAGGTCACCCTGGCCGATGCCGGCTTTATCAAAC
AGTATGGCGATTGCCTGGGCGACATAGCCGCCAGAGATCTGATCTGCGCCCAGAAATTCAACGGCCTGAC
AGTTCTCCCACCTCTGCTGACCGACGAGATGATCGCTCAGTACACCTCTGCCCTGCTGGCTGGCACCATC
ACATCTGGGTGGACATTTGGCGCCGGCGCCGCCCTGCAGATCCCCTTTGCCATGCAGATGGCCTATAGAT
TCAACGGAATCGGCGTGACCCAGAACGTGCTGTATGAAAACCAGAAGCTGATCGCTAACCAGTTCAATTC
TGCCATCGGCAAGATCCAGGACTCCCTCTCCTCTACCGCCAGCGCCCTGGGCAAACTGCAGGACGTGGTG
AATCAGAACGCCCAAGCCCTGAACACCCTGGTGAAGCAGCTCAGCAGCAATTTTGGCGCCATCAGCTCTG
TGCTGAACGATATCCTGTCTAGACTGGACAAGGTGGAAGCCGAAGTCCAGATCGATAGACTGATCACAGG
CAGACTGCAGTCCCTGCAAACCTACGTGACCCAACAGCTGATCAGGGCCGCTGAAATAAGAGCCAGCGCC
AATCTCGCCGCTACCAAGATGTCCGAGTGTGTGCTGGGACAGTCTAAACGCGTTGACTTCTGCGGCAAAG
GCTATCACCTGATGAGCTTCCCCCAGAGCGCGCCGCACGGCGTGGTGTTCCTGCATGTGACATACGTGCC
TGCCCAAGAGAAGAATTTCACAACCGCCCCTGCCATCTGCCACGACGGCAAGGCCCACTTCCCAAGAGAG
GGCGTTTTCGTTTCCAATGGCACACACTGGTTCGTGACACAAAGAAACTTCTACGAACCCCAGATTATCA
CCACCGACAACACCTTCGTGAGTGGCAATTGTGACGTGGTCATCGGAATCGTGAACAACACAGTGTACGA
CCCTCTGCAACCTGAGCTGGACTCTTTTAAGGAAGAGCTGGACAAGTACTTTAAAAACCACACCAGCCCC
GATGTGGACCTGGGCGACATCAGTGGCATTAACGCCAGCGTGGTGAACATCCAAAAGGAAATCGACAGAC
TGAACGAGGTGGCCAAGAACCTGAACGAGTCCCTGATCGACCTGCAGGAGCTCGGCAAATACGAGCAGGG
ATCCGGATACATCCCCGAGGCCCCCAGAGATGGCCAGGCCTACGTGCGGAAGGACGGCGAGTGGGTACTG
CTGAGCACATTCCTGGGCAGATCCCTGGAGGTGCTGTTCCAGGGCCCAGGCCATCACCACCATCACCACC
ATCATAGCGCCTGGTCCCACCCCCAGTTCGAGAAGGGCGGCGGTAGTGGAGGGGGCGGATCTGGCGGCTC
AGCTTGGAGCCACCCCCAGTTCGAAAAGTGATAATGACTCGAGCGATAATTCACTCCTCAGGTGCAGGCT
GCCTATCAGAAGGTGGTGGCTGGTGTGGCCAATGCCCTGGCTCACAAATACCACTGAGATCTTTTTCCCT
CTGCCAAAAATTATGGGGACATCATGAAGCCCCTTGAGCATCTGACTTCTGGCTAATAAAGGAAATTTAT
TTTCATTGCAATAGTGTGTTGGAATTTTTTGTGTCTCTCACTCGGAAGGACATATGGGAGGGCAAATCAT
TTAAAACATCAGAATGAGTATTTGGTTTAGAGTTTGGCAACATATGCCCATATGCTGGCTGCCATGAACA
AAGGTTGGCTATAAAGAGGTCATCAGTATATGAAACAGCCCCCTGCTGTCCATTCCTTATTCCATAGAAA
AGCCTTGACTTGAGGTTAGATTTTTTTTATATTTTGTTTTGTGTTATTTTTTTCTTTAACATCCCTAAAA
TTTTCCTTACATGTTTTACTAGCCAGATTTTTCCTCCTCTCCTGACTACTCCCAGTCATAGCTGTCCCTC
TTCTCTTATGGAGATCCCTCGACCTGCAGCCCAAGCTTGGCGTAATCATGGTCATAGCTGTTTCCTGTGT
GAAATTGTTATCCGCTCACAATTCCACACAACATACGAGCCGGAAGCATAAAGTGTAAAGCCTGGGGTGC
CTAATGAGTGAGCTAACTCACATTAATTGCGTTGCGCTCACTGCCCGCTTTCCAGTCGGGAAACCTGTCG
TGCCAGCGGATCGATCCGCTGCATTAATGAATCGGCCAACGCGCGGGGAGAGGCGGTTTGCGTATTGGGC
GCTCTTCCGCTTCCTCGCTCACTGACTCGCTGCGCTCGGTCGTTCGGCTGCGGCGAGCGGTATCAGCTCA
CTCAAAGGCGGTAATACGGTTATCCACAGAATCAGGGGATAACGCAGGAAAGAACATGTGAGCAAAAGGC
CAGCAAAAGGCCAGGAACCGTAAAAAGGCCGCGTTGCTGGCGTTTTTCCATAGGCTCCGCCCCCCTGACG
AGCATCACAAAAATCGACGCTCAAGTCAGAGGTGGCGAAACCCGACAGGACTATAAAGATACCAGGCGTT
TCCCCCTGGAAGCTCCCTCGTGCGCTCTCCTGTTCCGACCCTGCCGCTTACCGGATACCTGTCCGCCTTT
CTCCCTTCGGGAAGCGTGGCGCTTTCTCATAGCTCACGCTGTAGGTATCTCAGTTCGGTGTAGGTCGTTC
GCTCCAAGCTGGGCTGTGTGCACGAACCCCCCGTTCAGCCCGACCGCTGCGCCTTATCCGGTAACTATCG
TCTTGAGTCCAACCCGGTAAGACACGACTTATCGCCACTGGCAGCAGCCACTGGTAACAGGATTAGCAGA
GCGAGGTATGTAGGCGGTGCTACAGAGTTCTTGAAGTGGTGGCCTAACTACGGCTACACTAGAAGAACAG
TATTTGGTATCTGCGCTCTGCTGAAGCCAGTTACCTTCGGAAAAAGAGTTGGTAGCTCTTGATCCGGCAA
ACAAACCACCGCTGGTAGCGGTGGTTTTTTTGTTTGCAAGCAGCAGATTACGCGCAGAAAAAAAGGATCT
CAAGAAGATCCTTTGATCTTTTCTACGGGGTCTGACGCTCAGTGGAACGAAAACTCACGTTAAGGGATTT
TGGTCATGAGATTATCAAAAAGGATCTTCACCTAGATCCTTTTAAATTAAAAATGAAGTTTTAAATCAAT
CTAAAGTATATATGAGTAAACTTGGTCTGACAGTTACCAATGCTTAATCAGTGAGGCACCTATCTCAGCG
ATCTGTCTATTTCGTTCATCCATAGTTGCCTGACTCCCCGTCGTGTAGATAACTACGATACGGGAGGGCT
TACCATCTGGCCCCAGTGCTGCAATGATACCGCGAGACCCACGCTCACCGGCTCCAGATTTATCAGCAAT
AAACCAGCCAGCCGGAAGGGCCGAGCGCAGAAGTGGTCCTGCAACTTTATCCGCCTCCATCCAGTCTATT
AATTGTTGCCGGGAAGCTAGAGTAAGTAGTTCGCCAGTTAATAGTTTGCGCAACGTTGTTGCCATTGCTA
CAGGCATCGTGGTGTCACGCTCGTCGTTTGGTATGGCTTCATTCAGCTCCGGTTCCCAACGATCAAGGCG
AGTTACATGATCCCCCATGTTGTGCAAAAAAGCGGTTAGCTCCTTCGGTCCTCCGATCGTTGTCAGAAGT
AAGTTGGCCGCAGTGTTATCACTCATGGTTATGGCAGCACTGCATAATTCTCTTACTGTCATGCCATCCG
TAAGATGCTTTTCTGTGACTGGTGAGTACTCAACCAAGTCATTCTGAGAATAGTGTATGCGGCGACCGAG
TTGCTCTTGCCCGGCGTCAATACGGGATAATACCGCGCCACATAGCAGAACTTTAAAAGTGCTCATCATT
GGAAAACGTTCTTCGGGGCGAAAACTCTCAAGGATCTTACCGCTGTTGAGATCCAGTTCGATGTAACCCA
CTCGTGCACCCAACTGATCTTCAGCATCTTTTACTTTCACCAGCGTTTCTGGGTGAGCAAAAACAGGAAG
GCAAAATGCCGCAAAAAAGGGAATAAGGGCGACACGGAAATGTTGAATACTCATACTCTTCCTTTTTCAA
TATTATTGAAGCATTTATCAGGGTTATTGTCTCATGAGCGGATACATATTTGAATGTATTTAGAAAAATA
AACAAATAGGGGTTCCGCGCACATTTCCCCGAAAAGTGCCACCTG
Features (pLannotate 1.2.2; 14 found; start..end, strand, type, name):
      4..383     +  enhancer       CMV enhancer: human cytomegalovirus immediate early enhancer
    661..1677    +  intron         chimeric intron: chimera between introns from chicken β-actin and rabbit β-globin
   1675..1752    +  CDS            HBBC_AMMLE (fragment): Experimental evidence at protein level: Swiss-Prot protein existence level 1. Involved in oxygen transport from the lung to the various peripheral tissues. From Ammotragus lervia (Barbary sheep) (Antilope lervia).
   1765..5388    +  CDS            S (fragment): SPIKE_SARS2 - Experimental evidence at protein level: Swiss-Prot protein existence level 1. [Spike glycoprotein]: May down-regulate host tetherin (BST2) by lysosomal degradation, thereby counteracting its antiviral activity. From Severe acute respiratory syndrome coronavirus 2 (2019-nCoV) (SARS-CoV-2).
   5605..5628    +  CDS            Strep-Tag II: peptide that binds Strep-Tactin®, an engineered form of streptavidin
   5650..5724    +  CDS            HBB (fragment): HBB_PONPY - Experimental evidence at transcript level: Swiss-Prot protein existence level 2. Involved in oxygen transport from the lung to the various peripheral tissues. From Pongo pygmaeus (Bornean orangutan).
   5795..5850    +  polyA_signal   β-globin poly(A) signal: rabbit β-globin polyadenylation signal (Gil and Proudfoot, 1987)
   6235..6251    -  protein_bind   lac operator: The lac repressor binds to the lac operator to inhibit transcription in E. coli. This inhibition can be relieved by adding lactose or isopropyl-β-D-thiogalactopyranoside (IPTG). lac repressor encoded by lacI
   6259..6289    -  promoter       lac promoter: promoter for the E. coli lac operon
   6304..6325    -  protein_bind   CAP binding site: CAP binding activates transcription in the presence of cAMP. E. coli catabolite activator protein
   6341..6442    -  CDS            lacI (fragment): LACI_ECOLI - Experimental evidence at protein level: Swiss-Prot protein existence level 1. Repressor of the lactose operon. Binds allolactose as an inducer. From Escherichia coli (strain K12).
   6625..7213    -  rep_origin     ori: high-copy-number ColE1/pMB1/pBR322/pUC origin of replication
   7384..8244    -  CDS            AmpR: β-lactamase; bla; confers resistance to ampicillin, carbenicillin, and related antibiotics
   8245..8349    -  promoter       AmpR promoter: bla
