[The description below was written by a language model from this plasmid's Addgene catalogue record and pLannotate feature annotations shown in this document.]
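Description:
pαH-S-RRAR/D614G is a mammalian expression plasmid of about 8.4 kb, built on the pαH backbone, that encodes a SARS-CoV-2 spike protein variant. It is propagated in E. coli through a high-copy ColE1/pUC-type origin and selected with ampicillin via the β-lactamase gene and its native promoter. Remnants of a cloning-vector lac region (lac promoter, operator, CAP site and a lacI fragment) also sit in the backbone and play no evident role in expression. No mammalian selection marker or episomal origin is annotated, which is consistent with transient transfection.

Expression is driven by a CAG-type arrangement: the CMV immediate-early enhancer, the chicken β-actin promoter and a chimeric β-actin/β-globin intron. A rabbit β-globin polyadenylation signal terminates the transcript. The short haemoglobin "CDS" hits flanking the insert are most likely globin-derived untranslated sequence belonging to this cassette rather than expressed protein. The 3,624 bp insert is annotated as a fragment of spike, so it does not cover the full-length protein. It carries the D614G substitution, and the RRAR furin cleavage motif at the S1/S2 junction is restored. The record lists an HRV 3C protease site, an 8×His tag and a twin Strep-Tag II at the C terminus. Only one Strep-Tag II copy is picked up in the feature tables, and roughly 200 bp between the spike sequence and that tag is unannotated. These tags allow affinity purification followed by tag removal.

The depositor and sequencing-derived records differ by only a few bases and share the same layout, although the β-actin promoter is annotated only in the depositor sequence. The construct was used to produce recombinant spike for studying how D614G affects spike conformation and protease cleavage at S1/S2.
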