Addgene plasmid #164570: pαH-S-RRAR/D614G
Purpose: SARS-CoV-2 Spike protein with D614G mutation and Furin site restored (S-RRAR-D614G variant)
Depositing lab: Priyamvada Acharya. Depositing organization: Duke University. Publication: D614G Mutation Alters SARS-CoV-2 Spike Conformation and Enhances Protease Cleavage at the S1/S2 Junction. Gobeil SM, Janowska K, McDowell S, Mansouri K, Parks R, Manne K, Stalls V, Kopp MF, Henderson R, Edwards RJ, Haynes BF, Acharya P. Cell Rep. 2021 Jan 12;34(2):108630. doi: 10.1016/j.celrep.2020.108630. Epub 2020 Dec 26. PubMed 33417835.
Backbone
  Vector backbone: pαH
  Backbone size w/o insert (bp): 4746
  Total vector size (bp): 8370
  Vector type: Mammalian Expression
Growth in bacteria
  Bacterial resistance: Ampicillin, 100 μg/mL
  Growth temperature: 37°C
  Growth strain: DH5alpha
  Copy number: High Copy
Gene/Insert
  Gene/Insert name: Spike (S-RRAR-D614G variant)
  Species: Severe acute respiratory syndrome coronavirus 2
  Insert size (bp): 3624
  Mutation: D614G
  GenBank ID: MN908947
  Tag / fusion protein: HRV3C cleavage site (before tags) (C terminal on backbone); 8X His tag (C terminal on backbone); 2X Strep-Tag II (C terminal on backbone)
Resource information
  A portion of this plasmid was derived from a plasmid made by: Jason McLellan
Terms and licenses: Academic/Nonprofit Terms; Industry Terms: Not Available to Industry
How to cite: pαH-S-RRAR/D614G was a gift from Priyamvada Acharya (Addgene plasmid # 164570 ; http://n2t.net/addgene:164570 ; RRID:Addgene_164570)
